>Addgene plasmid #187132 | pDONR221-HUWE1_delta3896-3951 | addgene full sequence | sequence record 404041 | Addgene NGS Result
CTGCTGCTCAGCTGAAGGATGTCAGCAGCAGCTGAGGGACCAAGCAACCTCTGCAGTATAAGAGGAGGGT
TGGGCTGGCGATTCCCAGGGTAGTGAACATGAATGGTGTGGCCAGTATTGGCCGTCAGCTGCCTTAGGGT
CCTCTGACTGCGCCCGATGCCCTGGGTGAGACGAGTTGTTGAAGAGCCACTGCCCAGTGTCAGAGAACTG
TGGTCTGCATGGCGCACCATCAGTGGATGGGTGGTAGGGATATTTCCTGGGGATGGGGGGATGTCTGTAG
CACTGGAGAACATGTTGTCAAACTCAATGATGAGATCATCCTCCCGGTCAAAGCGCTCAAATCGGACCAA
GGGAGAAGCGTTCATATCAGGATAATCCTCATCCAATTCCATCTCAGAGCCATCGTCGTCATCGTCTTCA
TCTCCCTCTTCACCTTCATCATCCTCCTGATCATCTTCCTCATCTTCCTCCTCCTCCTCCTCTTCATCCT
GACTATCATCCTCATCCTCGTTACTGCCACTGCTGTCCTCTTCCTGAGTGTGCTCCTCCTCATCCTCAGG
GTCCAGGATATTCATGGAATCTTCTCGGTTGGCCTGCAAGGTGGAAGCTTGGCTGAGGTTGGAAGGAGCT
TCATCCATCAGCACGTCCTCTTGTGATTCATCCTCTCCACTTCTGCTCACTATAATTGTACTGTTCCCAG
ATCCGCCATCCCTCTCAAGCAACTCATCTATCAGGTCCTCCAGCTCATTCTCAACCTGCATCTCTTGTGA
ACTGAGCACCTCAGGCTGCCCAGCAATCACCACTGAGTCGGTTTCAGCCTCCCCATCCATGATATCCCCA
TCTGCCACCTCTGTCTGAGTGACATCATGATCCTCCTCCTGCACTTCTGCTTCCCCAGGCTCGCCTGGGT
CCTGCTGGTTGCTACTGGAATCTTGAGAGGCTCCTTGGGCATCCTGCTCAGACTTGTTCTTGCTAGAAGC
ACTCTTGCTGCCAAAAAGGCTACTGGGCTGGTTCACAATCCGGGAAAGTGTTTCCAAAGGCTTCAGAGCA
GCATTGACTGTGTTGGCCATGTTGGGACTGGACAGGTCTAAGCTGTGAGGTACTCTGGCCAGGTCATTAA
CCAGTCCCTTCTTCAGGAAAAGCCGAATGATGTTGTTCATGCCATTGTGCTGGGTCTTCGCTGTGGCACT
GCTGTAGAAGCTGGAGGTGGAGGGGCAGGACTCCATGATAGTACTGATGATACACATCACTGCCTGAAGC
CTGGCATGTTTCTCTGTACTCTCAGCCATAGCCAGTGCCCGTCCAAGGGCTGCTTTTACTTCATTCACTA
GGGCCACCTGGGCATCTGTGCCACTCCCTGCAGCAGCCAGGCTTGCGAGGAACAGGCGGGCCAAGGCAGG
GGTGTCCTTGTCTTCTGCATTCTGGGTATGTGGGAGCAGGTGGTCCAGAACAAAAGCTAGCACACTGCAG
TCCTCTTTGATCAGTTCAGACTGGCCCACAGTGTAGCTGTAGTTGGCAATCAGGGTAGCAATACCAACAT
AGGACCTCACCAACTCTGCCAGAAGACGAAGGATAGTGGAGGTAGGCATTAAAGGTTTGCTGCCCTTGCC
TTTCTGTTTGCCTTCCTCAGAGGCCCGGTCCCCTTCTTTATCTTTCTTCCCATCTCGAGACTCCTCTGGA
GTTGAAGCCTCTCCTTGGGAGGTCCCAGATGCGGAAGTCTCAGTGGAGGCACCATCTGCAGCAAAGACCT
GACTATTAATGGAAAAACCTGACTGCGTATCAAAGTCACTGCTCTGACGCGTAAGTGACCGGTACTGCTG
GTATACATCATCACCCATGTCTTGCAGGAGCTGGCCAACCTCTTGGGTCATAACCCCAGGTTTAGGATCA
GATTTATCGGCTTCCTCTGGAGCATGGTATGCAGCCAGAGCATTCAGCATATCATAGATCACTTCCTTGA
TAGTATCAGGGATGACAGGCAGAGGTGAGGGCTTCAAAGGGGTGGTCTTCACCAGCTGTACAGCATTAGG
GCCTTTAATTCTAAGATTCTCAAATTCATCATCTGAAGCAGTTCCTGAGCCTCGAGGGGCAGGAAGGGCG
ATGCGGATACAGCAGTTGGCCACTTCTGTGAATATGTCTGGATTGCGGCATGCGGCTGGCCCAAGGACAC
GAAGGATGTAGTTGATCTCCCGAGAGCCGAGGCTGCCAGACACAACACCAGAGGTAGTGCTACCAGCTCC
ACTTGTAGCTGCTGAGCGAACAACCTTTTCCATGGTATGACGAAGGGTACAGGGGTCCTCAATGATGTGT
CTTAAGAGAAGGGTGACCAGGGGAGTAAACCCATTGAAGCCTGAGCTCTGGGTCAAATTCAAGATCATGC
GGGTACTCTTCAGTTCTGCAAACATCATGGCATATTTGTGGTCCCGGGTGAGCCTCAGACAGAGACGAAG
GGTGGCATGCAAAGTATCTGGGTCCACAGGGACTCCCAGCATGCTCACGCAGGCCCGGATTAAAACAGTC
ACCATATCTTCTGTCAAGCCCTGGATCAGGATCTCCCCGATTTTTGTTTCCTCCAGGCTTGTCTCCTTTT
CAGTGTTTGTACTCTCTAGGGCCAAAGGGGTATCATTGCCTTTATTTTCTTTACGTTTGATATCCATTTC
TTTGCTTTCTTCCAGCGTCTTCTCTAGTTCCTGTCCATTGCTGTTTTTTGAATTTTTATTCAGCCGAGGT
ACCCTGAGGAGAGTCAGCATCACAGGGCGTCGGTTCCCTGTTTCCTCATTAACCTGCACCATTGTAGTGA
ATTGGACCGTGTATCTTCTTCGGCCTGCAGTGAATCGCACGCTTGTCTCTCCAGATTTCCAGGCAGAATC
AATAGTGCTATTGTTGCTTGCACTGTAACTACACCAACGCCCAGAGCGATCATCAAACCAGCGCCAGTTG
TTGCTGTTGGATTGCAGGTACTTAGTCATCTGGGCTCTCCTTTTTGAGGAGATGGCTGTCTTTTCATAGA
AATCAATCAGGAGCAACACTGGTGTGATCCACTTTGGGGTCTGGACTTCCTTCTGCTCCTTGGCTGCCTG
GAGGCAGGGCTGAACCACTTCCAAGAGTTTGATTAGGACATTAAGGATGCCACTTGATTCAACCACCCAA
GCACAAGGTAGCTTCAACTCCTCAAAAAGTAGCGTTAAAAGCAAGATTCTAGTAGCCAAATTGGAGGCCT
GGGGCAGTGTGGCCATCTGACTTATCCACTCTGACACGGTTTTTGTGTCACTTGTTGTCAGGGGAAGAGC
AGCTTTGATCAATACATCAGCAGCTTCCCACACCTGATTGACTACTTGCTTCAGAATCATGTCACGATAA
TCTGCTCCATTACGTTTGATTGCTGTCATGATCAGGTCACACACACGGTATACTGTGTCTGGCAGCTCAT
CAAGAAGGTGGAAGCAGCCTGGCAACATAGTATCTGTGAAAGTGTGGAGCTCATCTTGTTCCAACGGGTC
AGCATCCTGGAACTTCTCTAGACATTTAGCCTCTTCCTCCTCCTGCTTTTCCCGAGCTTTCCGTTCCTCT
TCCTCCTTCCGGCAAGCAACTTCCTCAGGTGACTCTGCCCTTTGATCCATTGGAATATCCTGTCCCAGAG
ACATAGCAATTGCTCTCATCATCTGGTCCTCTTCAGACATGCTGAGATCCCGAACAACTCCTCCCATGAT
TGGAGGAGGGTGGGTTAAAAGGTACTCTGTGGCCTGCTCCATGGTGCTGGTGTTCAACAGTGCCTCCATT
GCATGTTCCCTTGTGAAGCCCATGTCCATGAGCTGTTGCAGTTGTTGCTGGTTGACTTGAGGTTCCCGGC
GGGAGCCACCTTCCTCTTGCCCTGTATCCTCTTCTCCTCGAGACCCCTCCTTCTCCTTGCTTAGTCTCTC
TCGAATCACAGGTTCTCCTCGGAGGATGTGGCATAGAATGGCCAGCATCGATTCAGCCATTCGTCCACCA
TATACCTTCAGGGGTTTCCGGTTCCATAAGTTTTTGATGCAAGTAAAGGCTGCTTTCTGAGTTACCACAA
GGAAGCGCAGTGCACTGAACTGGGGAAAGTTCTGGACACCTCCAGGCAATTTGGCAGGCAGCGAATGTGG
AGATTCAAGCACCGTGGTGGGATTCACCATCTTCTCCACCAGCATAAGCCAGGCATCTAGGAATTCTCCT
GTGCCATCAGGCAAGTCTGAGTGTTCCAATCCCTCAGAAACAGGAACTTTACCTCCCATGGACAGAGCCC
AGTTGAAAGTTTCAAAAAGAGCATTGTGGCCTCCGGAGCAGAGAAATTTTTGCAGCATGAGGTGGTAGGG
ATACTTCCTCTCATCAAACAGCATTGGGGATGTGAAACCAACTGAACAGATGAAGAATGTCAGCCTGAAT
CGGGGAGTAGGTGTATATGGTGGGGGCTGCCAAGATAACCCCTTAGTCAAGAGCTTAGTGAGAGCTGAGG
CTGTTGATCGCGCGGCAGGTGTCGGTGCTGTAGTGGTGCTGGCAGCATGATGGCTCCTTCTCTGGCGGAC
AGGAGATCCCACACAAAGTTTAACAAGAAGTCCAAATAGCTCAGCAAGTGCTCGGCCTAATCTGGAGGAA
GCTGATAACAAAGGCTTGATTTGCTTAATTCTGGCAGCCATTGCTGGTGTGATTTTAGATTTGCCCTTAG
AGTCTGAAGCAGTAGGTTCATCTGTCTCCATGGGAGCCAATGTGTCACCATCTAGCCCAATGCCTTCTAA
TAAGCCCTGGGTAGAAGCATCCATACTTCCAGCTGCTCCATCCTGTTCCCCATCTGATCTTTTTCCGCCC
TGGGTCGTACCTGCCTTCTCATCCTTTGGAACCAGTTTCTGCATATCTGCCTGGCCAAATTCACACCCAG
ATGGTAGGCTGTTTGGGGTACACAGAGAGAGGAGGACAGTGCTTTCCCACACCAGGGAACAGTATAACTG
GCTCAGCTTGCTCAAAACACTCAGACCCAATTGAGAGCCCCACTGGTTTACGGAGATGGAACGAATTTCA
CTCTGTCCAACTCTGCAAGTATGAACAAACATCATGATGTAGGCATGGGCAGCAGTGAGTGCATGCAGCA
GAGGTGTGGCCTGGGCTGAGAGGGTAGCATCAGCAACATTGCCTGCGCAAGCCAGTTCTCGCAACAACAC
TGAGCCCCCAGGGGATTCAATGGGGCGGTGTAAGGGCTCCAGGGAGGAGAGGATGGAGTCCAACTGAAGG
AGACCCTCTTGAAGGACTTTGGGTTCATGTGACAGTGTCAATATGGATTTGCAGACACCTGCAACAGCCT
GACAGGCAGCAGATGTGGGAAAGTCAATGGGCAGATTGGGAAGACCCAAAATGGTAACCAAAGGCAACAG
TCCTTTCTGATTCACAAATTCCTGGCAGTGGTCATCTGTTGTATTGTTGCTCAGAATAGATTCCACAAAT
TTCATCACATTAAGGATGTAATCCATGAGGGGAATAGGAATACGTTCCTCTGTACCAACAACCTGCTGAT
TAGGCTCAGTTTCATTTTGCTGGGTAGAATTAAAGCTCTGCATGGCCTGTACTTCCTCTTCCTCCTCATC
CTCACTAGAGGCTTCTTCTGCGGCATGATTAGACCTTGGGGGAGGAGCAGTGGCAGTGCCATCTGCCTTC
TGGATCGATGGCTTCTGACAGATGTATTTGGGGTCCCTTCCAAGATTACAGATTTCTTCAAGTAACTTGA
TGATGGCAGTCGTTGCATCTGTTTTAAGGGTGGGCTGATGTCTCATGAGCTCATCGACAGCACTCCCCAG
GTTGGATGCAGTATCCCCAAGGGGATCAGAACTTCTCCTCCTCCGCATGGCTGGGAGGTAATCTGGAGAC
AGAAGAACTTTGAAGAGGCGTTCAAAAGGCTGACACTGAACAAAAGACTGAAGACCTCGGGCATTCAAAC
AGAGTGCACTGAATACATTTGGGAGGGAGCCAAGGACTTCACGGGTAGCAGGAACATCTTTGATAAGCAG
TGCATGCAGCATGACATCTGTCAATCCATTGTCCTGGAGTGAGGAGAGCAGTGATGGTTCTTGAAATACA
AACACAGTCACCACTTCAGTAGCTAGGAGGAAGAGTGATGGGCCATAGTATTCTGCATTGCTGATGATGT
GTTTCAGGGAGGTAGGCAGAGAACCATCCATCACATGTCGTATGCCATCTGAGAAAGCAGGGTCTTGGAT
GGCCTTCTTGAGGAAATTCAACATGGATTTCAGAAGTGCTGCTCGTTGTGGAATACACTGGACTCCATCC
ATATCAGTTTCCATTTCCTCTCCTTCTTGTGTAGTATTGGGTCTCTGGATCTTTGGCTTGATCACAAACG
GACATTCTTTTCGGCACAGATCTACTTCATGCTCAAGTCTATAAATGAAGATAGAAAGTCCACTATGGGA
TTGAAAAGCTGCCATATCCAGGTTGGTGATAAGGTCAACCACTCTGACGGCTCTGGTGACAAATGTTATC
TGGTCCTGTTCATCGCCAAGAAACTTTATGACCTTCAATAAGGCTTCCATCATTCCACAGGAGACCAAGG
CTTCACCACCAGCATCGTAGCTGGCCAGATGGTATAAAAAAGAGAAGAGAGCAGTGGCAAACTGGTGAGG
GTATGGATCCATGGAAGGATCAATCATGGCCTGGATACAGTTCCTTACAAGCACTGGCAAAAATCCATGG
TAGGAGGCAGTTCCAGTACAGTCAATAATACTGCTGAGTTTGGGAGTTCTCTCCAAGTGGACAATTGATG
TTAATGTTCGTAAAGAAGCTGCTTTAATCTCCATAAGCTGCTTATCCGTTATTTGCAGCACGTCCACTAA
CTCCTCTATCAAGCCATTATACAAGATACTGTTTGCTGATTCCTGCAAGGCATTGGAATACACTAATATA
GATATTGCATGCAGTCTGGCCTGAACTGCCTGCAATCGCTTCCTGTGATTAGAAAAGCCATGGGCCAGTC
GTATGTGTGTAAATAACAGCATCTGCTTATCCTTAGGAATGCTGTACATTTTGGTAAGAGATTCCATGAT
TTCAGAAGGGCTTTCTGAAATCTTGTCAAGTTGCTCTATGTGAATATAATGTAGTGTGTTACTAGTTGTC
CTTTTCTCAATTTTGACCTCGGCCCCAGGATCTGCATAGAATTCAAAGTGTAGTGTAGTTGCACTGGGTG
GATATTTCATCATATGCAAGTCTCTGCAACATTCTGCAAGTCCAAAGCCATTCTCCTTTCCACCCCAGCT
CTCTGCCAAATGTTGTAGCCGAGTTAGCAGCGGGGTCCTCTTGTCAGATCCCAGACGAGTGATGTAGTTT
GATCTTTTGCTAAATACATATAGGAGATTGAGGACTGCCAGCACCACTTGCATATCAGAGGAAGCCAATA
AAGTTGTCAAATGCTCTATGGAACTGTACAGATGCCGGGAAAAGCTGTACTCAATGAGCAAGGCTGTGAA
GTTCAACACAGCCAAGAGAAGCATTTTCAGTTGCTCTCTTTCTGGCCTATCACATACGAGCATCCATGAC
ATATTCTCCACTGTCTGTCCAGCATCTGCCAGTATTCCATCGAAGCGGTCCAACAGGTCCACCCAGTGAT
ATAACTCGCACTTTCCAATGTTCCATGTTTTGATCTGCTGCAGTTCCAAGAGAAGTTGCTCATCATTACA
AACTTTGAGTTTGTCTATTAAGGCTCTGCAGTCTGCAGGAGCCTCAGTAGGTGTCTTCTTCAGTTTAGTC
CTGTCTACTTTCATGGTGTCGACTGAATTGGTTCCTTTAAAGCCTGCTTTTTTGTACAAAGTTGGCATTA
TAAAAAAGCATTGCTTATCAATTTGTTGCAACGAACAGGTCACTATCAGTCAAAATAAAATCATTATTTG
GGGCCCGAGCTTAAGTAACTAACTAACAGGAAGAGTTTGTAGAAACGCAAAAAGGCCATCCGTCAGGATG
GCCTTCTGCTTAGTTTGATGCCTGGCAGTTTATGGCGGGCGTCCTGCCCGCCACCCTCCGGGCCGTTGCT
TCACAACGTTCAAATCCGCTCCCGGCGGATTTGTCCTACTCAGGAGAGCGTTCACCGACAAACAACAGAT
AAAACGAAAGGCCCAGTCTTCCGACTGAGCCTTTCGTTTTATTTGATGCCTGGCAGTTCCCTACTCTCGC
TTAGTAGTTAGACGTCCCCGAGATCCATGCTAGCGGTAATACGGTTATCCACAGAATCAGGGGATAACGC
AGGAAAGAACATGTGAGCAAAAGGCCAGCAAAAGGCCAGGAACCGTAAAAAGGCCGCGTTGCTGGCGTTT
TTCCATAGGCTCCGCCCCCCTGACGAGCATCACAAAAATCGACGCTCAAGTCAGAGGTGGCGAAACCCGA
CAGGACTATAAAGATACCAGGCGTTTCCCCCTGGAAGCTCCCTCGTGCGCTCTCCTGTTCCGACCCTGCC
GCTTACCGGATACCTGTCCGCCTTTCTCCCTTCGGGAAGCGTGGCGCTTTCTCATAGCTCACGCTGTAGG
TATCTCAGTTCGGTGTAGGTCGTTCGCTCCAAGCTGGGCTGTGTGCACGAACCCCCCGTTCAGCCCGACC
GCTGCGCCTTATCCGGTAACTATCGTCTTGAGTCCAACCCGGTAAGACACGACTTATCGCCACTGGCAGC
AGCCACTGGTAACAGGATTAGCAGAGCGAGGTATGTAGGCGGTGCTACAGAGTTCTTGAAGTGGTGGCCT
AACTACGGCTACACTAGAAGAACAGTATTTGGTATCTGCGCTCTGCTGAAGCCAGTTACCTTCGGAAAAA
GAGTTGGTAGCTCTTGATCCGGCAAACAAACCACCGCTGGTAGCGGTGGTTTTTTTGTTTGCAAGCAGCA
GATTACGCGCAGAAAAAAAGGATCTCAAGAAGATCCTTTGATCTTTTCTACGGGGTCTGACGCTCAGTGG
AACGGGGCCCAATCTGAATAATGTTACAACCAATTAACCAATTCTGATTAGAAAAACTCATCGAGCATCA
AATGAAACTGCAATTTATTCATATCAGGATTATCAATACCATATTTTTGAAAAAGCCGTTTCTGTAATGA
AGGAGAAAACTCACCGAGGCAGTTCCATAGGATGGCAAGATCCTGGTATCGGTCTGCGATTCCGACTCGT
CCAACATCAATACAACCTATTAATTTCCCCTCGTCAAAAATAAGGTTATCAAGTGAGAAATCACCATGAG
TGACGACTGAATCCGGTGAGAATGGCAAAAGTTTATGCATTTCTTTCCAGACTTGTTCAACAGGCCAGCC
ATTACGCTCGTCATCAAAATCACTCGCATCAACCAAACCGTTATTCATTCGTGATTGCGCCTGAGCGAGA
CGAAATACGCGATCGCTGTTAAAAGGACAATTACAAACAGGAATCGAATGCAACCGGCGCAGGGACACTG
CCAGCGCATCAACAATATTTTCACCTGAATCAGGATATTCTTCTAATACCTGGAATGCTGTTTTTCCGGG
GATCGCAGTGGTGAGTAACCATGCATCATCAGGAGTACGGATAAAATGCTTGATGGTCGGAAGAGGCATA
AATTCCGTCAGCCAGTTTAGTCTGACCATCTCATCTGTAACATCATTGGCAACGCTACCTTTGCCATGTT
TCAGAAACAACTCTGGCGCATCGGGCTTCCCATACAAGCGATAGATTGTCGCACCTGATTGCCCGACATT
ATCGCGAGCCCATTTATACCCATATAAATCAGCATCCATGTTGGAATTTAATCGCGGCCTCGACGTTTCC
CGTTGAATATGGCTCATAACACCCCTTGTATTACTGTTTATGTAAGCAGACAGTTTTATTGTTCATGATG
ATATATTTTTATCTTGTGCAATGTAACATCAGAGATTTTGAGACACGGGCCAGAGCTGCAGCTGGATGGC
AAATAATGATTTTATTTTGACTGATAGTGACCTGTTCGTTGCAACAAATTGATAAGCAATGCTTTCTTAT
AATGCCAACTTTGTACAAGAAAGCTGGGTCGCGGCCGCTTATTAGGCCAGCCCAAAGCCTTCAGAGCACT
CCTGGATAGCCAACAGTAGCATGTGGCGGAGCTTCTCAAAGCTCTCATAGGCAGGCAGATCCAGCTGATT
AAAACATGTGTGAGCTGAAGGCAGGCGATCTGTGGACCTGTCATCTCGATGGATCTGAAACTTCTGAATG
CCATTCATGCCTTCGAGGGCAGCAAAGCCTTGCAGGGGTACCTTGGAAGTACCCGTGACAAACTGGAGGA
ACTTGGCACGGTCAGCTTGATCGAAAGAACGCAATGCTCTCCAGAACCACTGGATCTGAATAGAGTTGGA
CTGGTACTTGTGGTATTCAGTGTTGGATTTCAGATCATCGATGTCAATGGTGGGCAGTCCTGATATAAGC
AGCTCTAACTCCTGCTCAGTGAAGATGGAAATGAGGCGCTTTGGAATGATCTCATAGAAGCCTTCTAAGA
AAGCCGCCAACTGCTTGCGGATGGCTCCTGTCATTCTCATCTGGCATACCAGGTGTACATACTCCTTCTT
ATTCTCCTCTGTTACCAAGATGTTGGCCCCATTGGGTTTGAGGTCACGAACTTCACAAACTCCAAACTCT
TGGACCTCAGTGCTGAAGGTGAGGTCATAGCCTAGTGTGGAGACATCATTTTCCAGCAGATAAACCAGAC
CTTGGTAGAAGTGGTAATCTTCACTCTCCATATCTGTATATCTGACTGACTTGCCCAAGATGTGTTTGTA
AAAGGATCGAGTAAAGTAGCACTCCAGAAGACGGTTGTCATATACAGCTTTGGCCACAATGCGTCCGACA
AATTTAAAATAGGACAGATGGTTGGGGTTGCAGTGGGAAGATGGATTGATGGTGTAGGTGACTCGATCAC
CAGGTGAGGTACGGAACAAGGCATACATAGGGTTAAACATCTCTCGAGAGATGATCATATACCACTCCCG
CAGGAGCCCGCCAGCATCCTGCCCTTCTTCTCCTTCAAATACTATATACAATCGATTCTTCATTTCTTCG
GGGGATTTGCGATGCAGCTCACGATAGGAGTCTTCAAACACATGGTCACGACGGACATGCACAGCCATGT
CTTCTTTCCGGAGCCCCTCATCTAAACGCTCCAGCTCTTGGCGGAAATATTTGCGCTTGACATCAAAGTC
GAGGACACGAATGTAGTCTACCAGGACAGCAAAAGGCCCATCAGCAAGGTGGGTCGTGGACTGCCGTAGG
ATCTGGTTTAACACAGTGCGGTGAGTCTCTGCAAAGCGAAGGAACTTCTGTGTGTCACCGCTGCCGCTCT
CCCGCTCTGTGGCATGGACCAGAAAGAAGGCCTCGACAGCAGGCTGTAGCACTAGCACCGCATGCTGGTC
ATGGGATTCCTCTAGTTCCTTTAGACACTCCCCAAGCATGTCCCACAGCTCGTCCAAACTCAGCTGCTCG
CTGAGCAGGGGTAACTCAGGTGGTCTTTCTTCCTTTTCCTTCTCCCCCTGTGGGGTTCCATCGGAGGCAA
TGGATTGAGTATCTTGAGCACTGGGAGATGGCTGGTCCACATCCATGGGTGATTCCTCCCTCCGGACAGA
CGCCTCTGACTGGCTAGACTCCGACGTTGCTGCTTGTTGCTGTCTCCGCGCCCTTTGACCCTCACGTACC
ATTTGTATAATGGCATCAGCCTCAGCCTCCAGCTGCCGAACAGCTGCCTGGATGCTGCTAGCTGAGCCTA
AACCGGAGGAACCTAGCCTGCCTGTCTGCTTGGCTTTCTTGTTAGCCCGGCGCGTGTCGTCCCGGAGCTG
GATGATGACCTGTAGTACCCTCAAGAAGAACTTCTGGGTAGATGTCTTGGATGTCAACATGGACATAGAA
GGCAGCTGGAGCTCCCGGCCACCCAAAGGTCGCTTCTGAGATGCCACAATTACCACATTCTCAGCCATGT
CAAACCTGCTCTGCATTTTGCCCTTCAGCTTGGTGGTCTGTGGCTGCTCCTCAGGCAGGCCATCAGGAGA
GAGGGTTTCACATTGGGCTCGCCGCTGCTGCTCGAGGTTGTATTCCCGCAGCTCGGCCAGCAGGGTACCT
ATTTGTTTACAAAGGGTATAACCCAGATGGCGGGCTCCATTCAGTAGCAGCTTGAGAACAGTGTCCCGGG
TCCCAGAGTCCCCCCGGGAGAGCTGCAGTAGTACGTTGGCTGCATCCTCTAAGCCTTCCTCAGAACAAGA
GTGGGATGTCAACACCTCTACAGAGAGCTGTAGCTGGTTTTCAGTGAGGCCAGAGGACACCATCTTAAAG
TCTGTACTGCTGCTGCCCCCATCACTCACCTTCGCTGGAGATTTGCTGCCCTTAGTAGTGGGAGAAATTG
AAACAGTAGTGGTAGCAGTCGTGGGGGTAGTCACTGTGGTCGAAGCAGCTACGACAATGGTGGAAATAGC
CGTGGCAGCAACCAGGGCTGGAGCAGAAGTGACAGGGGTGGGTGCAGTAGGGGGTGTGGGCGTGGTGGAG
GCGGCAGTGGTGGTGGTGGTAGATGTGGTTGAGGTGGCAGTGGTGGTGGAGGAAGCACCGCTGCCAGAAT
TAGCCTGTGCTTCTGACACCTTGTTTTCTGGGAGAGCAATTGAGATGAGAGAAAGGAGTCTGAGGAGTTT
CTCAGTTAAGAGAGAGCTCCGGCGGATGACTGGGTGTGACAACATGTTCATGAGCTGCCCCAGTGGAGAG
GCCTCGAGGCTGTATGGAGAGGTTTCCCCCTCACCGCCAGCGCTCACTGGCACTGACTTCACGGAGTTCT
TGCCTTTCCGGCTGACATTCATGTTGTCCAGTTTTACCAATAAGTCCCAGAAGTCTGTGCAAATGCCACT
GCTGGAGGACTGTGAGGAGCATGGGCTACAGGCCTTATTGCCCCTTTCCCGATCACTCTCACAGTTTGTT
TCTTTGGTCCGCTGCTGTGTGAAGTGGCTGGGAAATACCTTGGCCAATTGAATGAGTGTATCCAAAACGT
GTCTGCAGACAACAGGAGCAGCTTGGGGATGGATGTGGACGGTGGAGCCACCGCTTGCATGCTTCTCGGT
ATGTTTACGCCCCCCTGAACGCTGGATCTGAAATATATTAGTCCTGCAGCCTAGGGCTGCATCCATGGAT
ACTGAGAGCCAGGAAAGCTGGTTGGAGCTCTTTGACTCCATCTTGTGTAGCAGGTCCAGGGGACGGTTCT
CATGGCTACTTGACCCACAGCTCTTGCTCGACTTTTTGCCCTTTTCCTCACTTGTAGTGAGTTTGGGTGT
TTCAATGCATAGCTCACTCTCACTGCTGCGCTGCAAGATGGAGAGCAGACTGCGGATGACCCAGTGGCGG
GTCTGGGCATGGTAGCAGAGATTTCTCAGTACTCGGTGTAGACGGCTAGTATTGAGCTTTGGCTCATCCA
CAAAAAGTAGGACCAAGAGACAAGAAAGGGCTTCGTGGTCCAGAAGGAGCCGTCCTCGGAGGCGGAGGAG
AGTATCTACATTACTGCCAGAAGGCCTGTTATGGCTGCTGCTACCCCCCATCTGGAAGGTGCCACCTCTC
TGCACAGCAAGGCGAGTATACTGGACCCCACGGTTGCCACTTAAGCGACTGGTGAAAGCCGGGCTTCGGA
GAATAGCAGAGAGTGCGGAGGTGCTACTGTGCCCAAACAGACGCTCATGCATGAGCTGTCGCTGCCGGGC
TTCTTGCTCTCGTCTCAGGGCTTGAGCCTCAGCTGCAATGTCAGGTGGCATCACAGCTAACACACTGTCC
TCCATATCCTCTAGGACACTACGGCGCAGGTCTGAGGGCAGAGTCTGGATGAAGGTCACAGGGTCCATAG
GGGTGTCTGAGCTGGCATTCTGTGCTAGTTCTCGTCGCTGCTGCTCAGCTCTCTGCTGTGCCAGTACTTC
CTCTTGGATCGCGGGTGGCAGTGCCGCAAGAAACTCGGGACTCACCTCAGTCACACCAGGATTCCCCACC
ACTGCAGGCGCTGAGCTATTTGTGGAGGGGGCAGTCCGGGTTGGTGGACGAATGCCTAGCTGGTTCTGTA
GAACTTCCCGACGGATGTCATCAGGCAGGGCAGCCAGAAAAGAGGGGTCCACACCTTCAGGGAGACTGAT
ACCCGCAAGGGGATCTTCTTCTTCACTGCTTGTTGAAGGCAACGGCTCTTCTAGGATTCCTCGGGAATCG
GCGCCAGAAATGGCCACGGCAGAATCTCTGGTGGAAGAGCTCTCAGAGGATGCAGGTGGGGAGCTGTCCT
CAGGTGGCTGGGCAGATTCCCCTGACCCATCACTCCTGCCTTGCACTTCCGCCACAGCTGGTGGGGCATC
CCCAGGAGTGGAGCTGCCTGCTCTGGGCTGCTCAGAACTGCCAGCTGCTGAAGTGTCACCCACAGCCTCC
TCTAAGGTACAGGAAGCCAGGCTGCTTGTATCCATAGGAGAGCCTTCTAGCTGACTGCTGACAGCCGTCA
GTGCATCAGAATCCTCAGCTCTCTCTGGGGAAAGTGAGGTTATAGTGGGAGCTGGGGATAACTCCATCTG
AGTTGTTTCTGCTTCCCCACTTGGCCTTGTGGGACCCAATTCCTCTGGCTCTACAGGCATCAATAGCTGT
GTAGAGCTGCCCCCTTCTCCAGCTGGAGACTGCAGCTCCTGAGGAACCTCTCCCAAAGCTGGTGGGGTTG
GGAGTGTTGGTTGCTGTTGTGAGGATTGCAGAGTGCCAAGGGTCTCCTTGGACTCAGATGTAGCTGCATC
AGTTGAAGATGGGGTTGTTGGGTAGCTGTCAGGCATAGGCGTCCCATCTGAGAGATTCTGTTCAGTGGAG
TCATTTGACTTAGATGCAGTACACTGTGCACTCTGATCCCTGTTCTCCTTATCTTCTTTGCCTTTATCAG
TTATCTTTGTTTCTTCCTCAGCCAGTTGTTTCCTGCGCTTCTCTCGCCTTTCTTCCAGCTCCTCATCCCT
CAGGAATTCCAGGTGATTGACAATGGACACTTTAACCACTGAAACACAGTCATGCATGCTCTCAGCATCG
AGAACTTTGCATTCTTCTGTCCAGCGGGTCAGGGCTGTGGGGATGCTGGACAGGGTTCCTGCTTGGCTGG
TAGCTGTGCTCTGATCATGGAAAAAGTCATCCAGCAGCTCATCATCAGAACGGGCGATGATGTGGACGTC
ATCGTTGCCTACCAGGAGGCGGGCCCGACCCCGGCTTTGTAGGGGAAGG
Features (pLannotate 1.2.2; 7 found; start..end, strand, type, name):
   7811..7910    -  protein_bind   attL1: mutant version of attL; recombination site for the Gateway® LR reaction LR Clonase™
   7960..7987    -  terminator     rrnB T2 terminator: transcription terminator T2 from the E. coli rrnB gene
   8119..8162    +  terminator     rrnB T1 terminator: Escherichia coli rrnB; transcription terminator T1 from the E. coli rrnB gene
   8330..8918    -  rep_origin     ori: high-copy-number ColE1/pMB1/pBR322/pUC origin of replication
   9008..9817    -  CDS            KanR: aminoglycoside phosphotransferase; aph(3')-Ia; confers resistance to kanamycin in bacteria or G418 (Geneticin®) in eukaryotes
   9940..10039   +  protein_bind   attL2: mutant version of attL; recombination site for the Gateway® LR reaction LR Clonase™
  10055..7784    -  CDS            HUWE1 (across the origin): HUWE1_HUMAN - Also known as KIAA0312, KIAA1578, UREB1. Experimental evidence at protein level: Swiss-Prot protein existence level 1. E3 ubiquitin-protein ligase which mediates ubiquitination and subsequent proteasomal degradation of target proteins (PubMed:15989957, PubMed:19713937, PubMed:15567145, PubMed:15767685, PubMed:18488021, PubMed:17567951, PubMed:19037095, PubMed:20534529). Regulates apoptosis by catalyzing the polyubiquitination and degradation of MCL1 (PubMed:15989957). Mediates monoubiquitination of DNA polymerase beta (POLB) at 'Lys-41', 'Lys-61' and 'Lys-81', thereby playing a r
