[The description below was written by a language model from this plasmid's Addgene catalogue record and pLannotate feature annotations shown in this document.]
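Description:
pDONR221-HUWE1_delta3896-3951 is a Gateway entry clone built on the pDONR221 backbone, carrying the human HUWE1 coding sequence with an internal deletion designated delta3896-3951. It is a bacterial cloning intermediate rather than an expression vector. The annotated features show no promoter positioned to drive the insert, and the record lists no tags or reporters. The plasmid is about 15.2 kb, of which the insert accounts for roughly 13 kb. It is maintained in E. coli through a high-copy ColE1/pUC-type origin and selected with kanamycin via the aph(3')-Ia resistance gene. The rrnB T1 and T2 terminators sit in the backbone next to the attL1 side of the cassette, where they limit read-through transcription from the vector into the insert.

The HUWE1 open reading frame, annotated across the numbering origin of the circular sequence, lies between attL1 and attL2 sites. These sites allow the insert to be moved directionally by an LR Clonase reaction into any compatible attR-containing destination vector, which then supplies the promoter, tags and host-specific elements needed for expression. According to the record, the insert was assembled by Gibson cloning. HUWE1 encodes a very large E3 ubiquitin ligase that targets substrates such as MCL1 for proteasomal degradation and monoubiquitinates DNA polymerase beta. The record does not say which structural or functional element the deletion removes. The associated publication concerns how HUWE1's solenoid architecture contributes to ligase activity and substrate recognition, which suggests the clone serves as a source for expression constructs comparing this deletion variant with the wild-type protein.
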