Addgene plasmid #187132: pDONR221-HUWE1_delta3896-3951
Purpose: Entry clone
Depositing lab: Eric Fischer. Depositing organization: Dana-Farber Cancer Institute. Publication: Solenoid architecture of HUWE1 contributes to ligase activity and substrate recognition. Hunkeler M, Jin CY, Ma MW, Monda JK, Overwijn D, Bennett EJ, Fischer ES. Mol Cell. 2021 Sep 2;81(17):3468-3480.e7. doi: 10.1016/j.molcel.2021.06.032. Epub 2021 Jul 26. PubMed 34314700.
Backbone
  Vector backbone: pDONR221
  Vector type: Entry clone
Growth in bacteria
  Bacterial resistance: Kanamycin, 50 μg/mL
  Growth temperature: 37°C
  Growth strain: DH5alpha
  Copy number: High Copy
Gene/Insert
  Gene/Insert name: HUWE1
  Species: H. sapiens (human)
  Insert size (bp): 12969
  Mutation: delta3896-3951
  Entrez Gene: HUWE1 (a.k.a. ARF-BP1, HECTH9, HSPC272, Ib772, LASU1, MRXST, MULE, URE-B1, UREB1)
  Cloning method: Gibson Cloning
Terms and licenses: Academic/Nonprofit Terms; Industry Terms: Not Available to Industry
How to cite: pDONR221-HUWE1_delta3896-3951 was a gift from Eric Fischer (Addgene plasmid # 187132 ; http://n2t.net/addgene:187132 ; RRID:Addgene_187132)
